>Addgene plasmid #190686 | pSLQ5004_hU6_sgRNA targeting e4 | addgene full sequence | sequence record 374854 | Addgene NGS Result
GTCGACGGATCGGGAGATCTCCCGATCCCCTATGGTGCACTCTCAGTACAATCTGCTCTGATGCCGCATA
GTTAAGCCAGTATCTGCTCCCTGCTTGTGTGTTGGAGGTCGCTGAGTAGTGCGCGAGCAAAATTTAAGCT
ACAACAAGGCAAGGCTTGACCGACAATTGCATGAAGAATCTGCTTAGGGTTAGGCGTTTTGCGCTGCTTC
GCGATGTACGGGCCAGATATACGCGTTGACATTGATTATTGACTAGTTATTAATAGTAATCAATTACGGG
GTCATTAGTTCATAGCCCATATATGGAGTTCCGCGTTACATAACTTACGGTAAATGGCCCGCCTGGCTGA
CCGCCCAACGACCCCCGCCCATTGACGTCAATAATGACGTATGTTCCCATAGTAACGCCAATAGGGACTT
TCCATTGACGTCAATGGGTGGAGTATTTACGGTAAACTGCCCACTTGGCAGTACATCAAGTGTATCATAT
GCCAAGTACGCCCCCTATTGACGTCAATGACGGTAAATGGCCCGCCTGGCATTATGCCCAGTACATGACC
TTATGGGACTTTCCTACTTGGCAGTACATCTACGTATTAGTCATCGCTATTACCATGGTGATGCGGTTTT
GGCAGTACATCAATGGGCGTGGATAGCGGTTTGACTCACGGGGATTTCCAAGTCTCCACCCCATTGACGT
CAATGGGAGTTTGTTTTGGCACCAAAATCAACGGGACTTTCCAAAATGTCGTAACAACTCCGCCCCATTG
ACGCAAATGGGCGGTAGGCGTGTACGGTGGGAGGTCTATATAAGCAGCGCGTTTTGCCTGTACTGGGTCT
CTCTGGTTAGACCAGATCTGAGCCTGGGAGCTCTCTGGCTAACTAGGGAACCCACTGCTTAAGCCTCAAT
AAAGCTTGCCTTGAGTGCTTCAAGTAGTGTGTGCCCGTCTGTTGTGTGACTCTGGTAACTAGAGATCCCT
CAGACCCTTTTAGTCAGTGTGGAAAATCTCTAGCAGTGGCGCCCGAACAGGGACTTGAAAGCGAAAGGGA
AACCAGAGGAGCTCTCTCGACGCAGGACTCGGCTTGCTGAAGCGCGCACGGCAAGAGGCGAGGGGCGGCG
ACTGGTGAGTACGCCAAAAATTTTGACTAGCGGAGGCTAGAAGGAGAGAGATGGGTGCGAGAGCGTCAGT
ATTAAGCGGGGGAGAATTAGATCGCGATGGGAAAAAATTCGGTTAAGGCCAGGGGGAAAGAAAAAATATA
AATTAAAACATATAGTATGGGCAAGCAGGGAGCTAGAACGATTCGCAGTTAATCCTGGCCTGTTAGAAAC
ATCAGAAGGCTGTAGACAAATACTGGGACAGCTACAACCATCCCTTCAGACAGGATCAGAAGAACTTAGA
TCATTATATAATACAGTAGCAACCCTCTATTGTGTGCATCAAAGGATAGAGATAAAAGACACCAAGGAAG
CTTTAGACAAGATAGAGGAAGAGCAAAACAAAAGTAAGACCACCGCACAGCAAGCGGCCGGCCGCTGATC
TTCAGACCTGGAGGAGGAGATATGAGGGACAATTGGAGAAGTGAATTATATAAATATAAAGTAGTAAAAA
TTGAACCATTAGGAGTAGCACCCACCAAGGCAAAGAGAAGAGTGGTGCAGAGAGAAAAAAGAGCAGTGGG
AATAGGAGCTTTGTTCCTTGGGTTCTTGGGAGCAGCAGGAAGCACTATGGGCGCAGCGTCAATGACGCTG
ACGGTACAGGCCAGACAATTATTGTCTGGTATAGTGCAGCAGCAGAACAATTTGCTGAGGGCTATTGAGG
CGCAACAGCATCTGTTGCAACTCACAGTCTGGGGCATCAAGCAGCTCCAGGCAAGAATCCTGGCTGTGGA
AAGATACCTAAAGGATCAACAGCTCCTGGGGATTTGGGGTTGCTCTGGAAAACTCATTTGCACCACTGCT
GTGCCTTGGAATGCTAGTTGGAGTAATAAATCTCTGGAACAGATTTGGAATCACACGACCTGGATGGAGT
GGGACAGAGAAATTAACAATTACACAAGCTTAATACACTCCTTAATTGAAGAATCGCAAAACCAGCAAGA
AAAGAATGAACAAGAATTATTGGAATTAGATAAATGGGCAAGTTTGTGGAATTGGTTTAACATAACAAAT
TGGCTGTGGTATATAAAATTATTCATAATGATAGTAGGAGGCTTGGTAGGTTTAAGAATAGTTTTTGCTG
TACTTTCTATAGTGAATAGAGTTAGGCAGGGATATTCACCATTATCGTTTCAGACCCACCTCCCAACCCC
GAGGGGACCCGACAGGCCCGAAGGAATAGAAGAAGAAGGTGGAGAGAGAGACAGAGACAGATCCATTCGA
TTAGTGAACGGATCGGCACTGCGTGCGCCAATTCTGCAGACAAATGGCAGTATTCATCCACAATTTTAAA
AGAAAAGGGGGGATTGGGGGGTACAGTGCAGGGGAAAGAATAGTAGACATAATAGCAACAGACATACAAA
CTAAAGAATTACAAAAACAAATTACAAAAATTCAAAATTTTCGGGTTTATTACAGGGACAGCAGAGATCC
AGTTTGGTTAGTACCGGGCCCGCTCTAGAGCCTTTTGCTCATTAATTAAGGTACCGAGGGCCTATTTCCC
ATGATTCCTTCATATTTGCATATACGATACAAGGCTGTTAGAGAGATAATTAGAATTAATTTGACTGTAA
ACACAAAGATATTAGTACAAAATACGTGACGTAGAAAGTAATAATTTCTTGGGTAGTTTGCAGTTTTAAA
ATTATGTTTTAAAATGGACTATCATATGCTTACCGTAACTTGAAAGTATTTCGATTTCTTGGCTTTATAT
ATCTTGTGGAAAGCCAGAAACATGGGCTGGCTGGGTCTGGTAGTGTTTTAGAGCTAGAAATAGCAAGTTA
AAATAAGGCTAGTCCGTTATCAACTTGAAAAAGTGGCACCGAGTCGGTGCTTTTTTTGAATTCGCTAGCC
TAGAGGTACCTCGAGTACTAGGATCCATTAGGCGGCCGCGTGGATAACCGTATTACCGCCATGCATGTGC
CCGTCAGTGGGCAGAGCGCACATCGCCCACAGTCCCCGAGAAGTTGGGGGGAGGGGTCGGCAATTGAACC
GGTGCCTAGAGAAGGTGGCGCGGGGTAAACTGGGAAAGTGATGTCGTGTACTGGCTCCGCCTTTTTCCCG
AGGGTGGGGGAGAACCGTATATAAGTGCAGTAGTCGCCGTGAACGTTCTTTTTCGCAACGGGTTTGCCGC
CAGAACACAGGTAAGTGCCGTGTGTGGTTCCCGCGGGCCTGGCCTCTTTACGGGTTATGGCCCTTGCGTG
CCTTGAATTACTTCCACCTGGCTGCAGTACGTGATTCTTGATCCCGAGCTTCGGGTTGGAAGTGGGTGGG
AGAGTTCGAGGCCTTGCGCTTAAGGAGCCCCTTCGCCTCGTGCTTGAGTTGAGGCCTGGCCTGGGCGCTG
GGGCCGCCGCGTGCGAATCTGGTGGCACCTTCGCGCCTGTCTCGCTGCTTTCGATAAGTCTCTAGCCATT
TAAAATTTTTGATGACCTGCTGCGACGCTTTTTTTCTGGCAAGATAGTCTTGTAAATGCGGGCCAAGATC
TGCACACTGGTATTTCGGTTTTTGGGGCCGCGGGCGGCGACGGGGCCCGTGCGTCCCAGCGCACATGTTC
GGCGAGGCGGGGCCTGCGAGCGCGGCCACCGAGAATCGGACGGGGGTAGTCTCAAGCTGGCCGGCCTGCT
CTGGTGCCTGGCCTCGCGCCGCCGTGTATCGCCCCGCCCTGGGCGGCAAGGCTGGCCCGGTCGGCACCAG
TTGCGTGAGCGGAAAGATGGCCGCTTCCCGGCCCTGCTGCAGGGAGCTCAAAATGGAGGACGCGGCGCTC
GGGAGAGCGGGCGGGTGAGTCACCCACACAAAGGAAAAGGGCCTTTCCGTCCTCAGCCGTCGCTTCATGT
GACTCCACGGAGTACCGGGCGCCGTCCAGGCACCTCGATTAGTTCTCGCGCTTTTGGAGTACGTCGTCTT
TAGGTTGGGGGGAGGGGTTTTATGCGATGGAGTTTCCCCACACTGAGTGGGTGGAGACTGAAGTTAGGCC
AGCTTGGCACTTGATGTAATTCTCCTTGGAATTTGCCCTTTTTGAGTTTGGATCTTGGTTCATTCTCAAG
CCTCAGACAGTGGTTCAAAGTTTTTTTCTTCCATTTCAGGTGTCGTGAGCTAGCCCACCATGACCGAGTA
CAAGCCCACGGTGCGCCTCGCCACCCGCGACGACGTCCCCCGGGCCGTACGCACCCTCGCCGCCGCGTTC
GCCGACTACCCCGCCACGCGCCACACCGTCGACCCGGACCGCCACATCGAGCGGGTCACCGAGCTGCAAG
AACTCTTCCTCACGCGCGTCGGGCTCGACATCGGCAAGGTGTGGGTCGCGGACGACGGCGCCGCGGTGGC
GGTCTGGACCACGCCGGAGAGCGTCGAAGCGGGGGCGGTGTTCGCCGAGATCGGCCCGCGCATGGCCGAG
TTGAGCGGTTCCCGGCTGGCCGCGCAGCAACAGATGGAAGGCCTCCTGGCGCCGCACCGGCCCAAGGAGC
CCGCGTGGTTCCTGGCCACCGTCGGCGTCTCGCCCGACCACCAGGGCAAGGGTCTGGGCAGCGCCGTCGT
GCTCCCCGGAGTGGAGGCGGCCGAGCGCGCCGGGGTGCCCGCCTTCCTGGAGACCTCCGCGCCCCGCAAC
CTCCCCTTCTACGAGCGGCTCGGCTTCACCGTCACCGCCGACGTCGAGGTGCCCGAAGGACCGCGCACCT
GGTGCATGACCCGCAAGCCCGGTGCCGGATCGGGAGAGGGCAGAGGAAGTCTGCTAACATGCGGTGACGT
CGAGGAGAATCCTGGCCCACCGGTCGCCACCAGCGAGCTGATTAAGGAGAACATGCACATGAAGCTGTAC
ATGGAGGGCACCGTGGACAACCATCACTTCAAGTGCACATCCGAGGGCGAAGGCAAGCCCTACGAGGGCA
CCCAGACCATGAGAATCAAGGTGGTCGAGGGCGGCCCTCTCCCCTTCGCCTTCGACATCCTGGCTACTAG
CTTCCTCTACGGCAGCAAGACCTTCATCAACCACACCCAGGGCATCCCCGACTTCTTCAAGCAGTCCTTC
CCTGAGGGCTTCACATGGGAGAGAGTCACCACATACGAAGACGGGGGCGTGCTGACCGCTACCCAGGACA
CCAGCCTCCAGGACGGCTGCCTCATCTACAACGTCAAGATCAGAGGGGTGAACTTCACATCCAACGGCCC
TGTGATGCAGAAGAAAACACTCGGCTGGGAGGCCTTCACCGAGACGCTGTACCCCGCTGACGGCGGCCTG
GAAGGCAGAAACGACATGGCCCTGAAGCTCGTGGGCGGGAGCCATCTGATCGCAAACATCAAGACCACAT
ATAGATCCAAGAAACCCGCTAAGAACCTCAAGATGCCTGGCGTCTACTATGTGGACTACAGACTGGAAAG
AATCAAGGAGGCCAACAACGAGACCTACGTCGAGCAGCACGAGGTGGCAGTGGCCAGATACTGCGACCTC
CCTAGCAAACTGGGGCACAAGCTTAATTAAGAATTCGTCGAGGGACCTAATAACTTCGTATAGCATACAT
TATACGAAGTTATACATGTTTAAGGGTTCCGGTTCCACTAGGTACAATTCGATATCAAGCTTATCGATAA
TCAACCTCTGGATTACAAAATTTGTGAAAGATTGACTGGTATTCTTAACTATGTTGCTCCTTTTACGCTA
TGTGGATACGCTGCTTTAATGCCTTTGTATCATGCTATTGCTTCCCGTATGGCTTTCATTTTCTCCTCCT
TGTATAAATCCTGGTTGCTGTCTCTTTATGAGGAGTTGTGGCCCGTTGTCAGGCAACGTGGCGTGGTGTG
CACTGTGTTTGCTGACGCAACCCCCACTGGTTGGGGCATTGCCACCACCTGTCAGCTCCTTTCCGGGACT
TTCGCTTTCCCCCTCCCTATTGCCACGGCGGAACTCATCGCCGCCTGCCTTGCCCGCTGCTGGACAGGGG
CTCGGCTGTTGGGCACTGACAATTCCGTGGTGTTGTCGGGGAAATCATCGTCCTTTCCTTGGCTGCTCGC
CTGTGTTGCCACCTGGATTCTGCGCGGGACGTCCTTCTGCTACGTCCCTTCGGCCCTCAATCCAGCGGAC
CTTCCTTCCCGCGGCCTGCTGCCGGCTCTGCGGCCTCTTCCGCGTCTTCGCCTTCGCCCTCAGACGAGTC
GGATCTCCCTTTGGGCCGCCTCCCCGCATCGATACCGTCGACCTCGATCGAGACCTAGAAAAACATGGAG
CAATCACAAGTAGCAATACAGCAGCTACCAATGCTGATTGTGCCTGGCTAGAAGCACAAGAGGAGGAGGA
GGTGGGTTTTCCAGTCACACCTCAGGTACCTTTAAGACCAATGACTTACAAGGCAGCTGTAGATCTTAGC
CACTTTTTAAAAGAAAAGGGGGGACTGGAAGGGCTAATTCACTCCCAACGAAGACAAGATATCCTTGATC
TGTGGATCTACCACACACAAGGCTACTTCCCTGATTGGCAGAACTACACACCAGGGCCAGGGATCAGATA
TCCACTGACCTTTGGATGGTGCTACAAGCTAGTACCAGTTGAGCAAGAGAAGGTAGAAGAAGCCAATGAA
GGAGAGAACACCCGCTTGTTACACCCTGTGAGCCTGCATGGGATGGATGACCCGGAGAGAGAAGTATTAG
AGTGGAGGTTTGACAGCCGCCTAGCATTTCATCACATGGCCCGAGAGCTGCATCCGGACTGTACTGGGTC
TCTCTGGTTAGACCAGATCTGAGCCTGGGAGCTCTCTGGCTAACTAGGGAACCCACTGCTTAAGCCTCAA
TAAAGCTTGCCTTGAGTGCTTCAAGTAGTGTGTGCCCGTCTGTTGTGTGACTCTGGTAACTAGAGATCCC
TCAGACCCTTTTAGTCAGTGTGGAAAATCTCTAGCAGCATGTGAGCAAAAGGCCAGCAAAAGGCCAGGAA
CCGTAAAAAGGCCGCGTTGCTGGCGTTTTTCCATAGGCTCCGCCCCCCTGACGAGCATCACAAAAATCGA
CGCTCAAGTCAGAGGTGGCGAAACCCGACAGGACTATAAAGATACCAGGCGTTTCCCCCTGGAAGCTCCC
TCGTGCGCTCTCCTGTTCCGACCCTGCCGCTTACCGGATACCTGTCCGCCTTTCTCCCTTCGGGAAGCGT
GGCGCTTTCTCATAGCTCACGCTGTAGGTATCTCAGTTCGGTGTAGGTCGTTCGCTCCAAGCTGGGCTGT
GTGCACGAACCCCCCGTTCAGCCCGACCGCTGCGCCTTATCCGGTAACTATCGTCTTGAGTCCAACCCGG
TAAGACACGACTTATCGCCACTGGCAGCAGCCACTGGTAACAGGATTAGCAGAGCGAGGTATGTAGGCGG
TGCTACAGAGTTCTTGAAGTGGTGGCCTAACTACGGCTACACTAGAAGAACAGTATTTGGTATCTGCGCT
CTGCTGAAGCCAGTTACCTTCGGAAAAAGAGTTGGTAGCTCTTGATCCGGCAAACAAACCACCGCTGGTA
GCGGTGGTTTTTTTGTTTGCAAGCAGCAGATTACGCGCAGAAAAAAAGGATCTCAAGAAGATCCTTTGAT
CTTTTCTACGGGGTCTGACGCTCAGTGGAACGAAAACTCACGTTAAGGGATTTTGGTCATGAGATTATCA
AAAAGGATCTTCACCTAGATCCTTTTAAATTAAAAATGAAGTTTTAAATCAATCTAAAGTATATATGAGT
AAACTTGGTCTGACAGTTACCAATGCTTAATCAGTGAGGCACCTATCTCAGCGATCTGTCTATTTCGTTC
ATCCATAGTTGCCTGACTCCCCGTCGTGTAGATAACTACGATACGGGAGGGCTTACCATCTGGCCCCAGT
GCTGCAATGATACCGCGAGACCCACGCTCACCGGCTCCAGATTTATCAGCAATAAACCAGCCAGCCGGAA
GGGCCGAGCGCAGAAGTGGTCCTGCAACTTTATCCGCCTCCATCCAGTCTATTAATTGTTGCCGGGAAGC
TAGAGTAAGTAGTTCGCCAGTTAATAGTTTGCGCAACGTTGTTGCCATTGCTACAGGCATCGTGGTGTCA
CGCTCGTCGTTTGGTATGGCTTCATTCAGCTCCGGTTCCCAACGATCAAGGCGAGTTACATGATCCCCCA
TGTTGTGCAAAAAAGCGGTTAGCTCCTTCGGTCCTCCGATCGTTGTCAGAAGTAAGTTGGCCGCAGTGTT
ATCACTCATGGTTATGGCAGCACTGCATAATTCTCTTACTGTCATGCCATCCGTAAGATGCTTTTCTGTG
ACTGGTGAGTACTCAACCAAGTCATTCTGAGAATAGTGTATGCGGCGACCGAGTTGCTCTTGCCCGGCGT
CAATACGGGATAATACCGCGCCACATAGCAGAACTTTAAAAGTGCTCATCATTGGAAAACGTTCTTCGGG
GCGAAAACTCTCAAGGATCTTACCGCTGTTGAGATCCAGTTCGATGTAACCCACTCGTGCACCCAACTGA
TCTTCAGCATCTTTTACTTTCACCAGCGTTTCTGGGTGAGCAAAAACAGGAAGGCAAAATGCCGCAAAAA
AGGGAATAAGGGCGACACGGAAATGTTGAATACTCATACTCTTCCTTTTTCAATATTATTGAAGCATTTA
TCAGGGTTATTGTCTCATGAGCGGATACATATTTGAATGTATTTAGAAAAATAAACAAATAGGGGTTCCG
CGCACATTTCCCCGAAAAGTGCCACCTGAC
Features (pLannotate 1.2.2; 23 found; start..end, strand, type, name):
     31..83      -  misc_feature   bom (fragment): basis of mobility region from pBR322
    238..617     +  enhancer       CMV enhancer: human cytomegalovirus immediate early enhancer
    618..817     +  promoter       CMV promoter: human cytomegalovirus (CMV) immediate early promoter
    835..1015    +  LTR            5' LTR (truncated): truncated 5' long terminal repeat (LTR) from HIV-1
   1062..1187    +  misc_feature   HIV-1 Ψ: packaging signal of human immunodeficiency virus type 1
   1171..1509    +  CDS            HIV-1 gag (fragment): gag protein from human immunodeficiency virus 1; gag
   1684..1917    +  misc_feature   RRE: The Rev response element (RRE) of HIV-1 allows for Rev-dependent mRNA export from the nucleus to the cytoplasm.
   2294..2394    +  CDS            Rev (fragment): human immunodeficiency virus 1 (HIV-1) Rev protein; rev; enhances nuclear export of unspliced and incompletely spliced viral mRNAs
   2444..2561    +  misc_feature   cPPT/CTS: central polypurine tract and central termination sequence of HIV-1
   2646..2883    +  promoter       U6 promoter: RNA polymerase III promoter for human U6 snRNA
   2915..2990    +  misc_RNA       gRNA scaffold: guide RNA scaffold for the Streptococcus pyogenes CRISPR/Cas9 system
   3077..4248    +  promoter       EF-1α promoter: strong constitutive promoter for human elongation factor EF-1α
   4260..4856    +  CDS            PuroR: puromycin N-acetyltransferase; pac from Streptomyces alboniger; confers resistance to puromycin
   4932..5630    +  CDS            TagBFP: monomeric blue fluorescent protein mammalian codon-optimized
   5650..5683    +  protein_bind   loxP: Cre-mediated recombination occurs in the 8-bp core sequence (GCATACAT). Cre recombinase
   5716..5739    +  misc_feature   MCS (fragment): pBluescript multiple cloning site
   5739..6327    +  misc_feature   WPRE: woodchuck hepatitis virus posttranscriptional regulatory element
   6328..6347    +  misc_feature   MCS (fragment): pBluescript multiple cloning site
   6349..6849    +  CDS            nef (fragment): NEF_HV1LA - Experimental evidence at protein level: Swiss-Prot protein existence level 1. Extracellular Nef protein targets CD4(+) T-lymphocytes for apoptosis by interacting with CXCR4 surface receptors. From Human immunodeficiency virus type 1 group M subtype B (isolate Lai) (HIV-1).
   6856..7036    +  LTR            5' LTR (truncated): truncated 5' long terminal repeat (LTR) from HIV-1
   7098..7686    -  rep_origin     ori: high-copy-number ColE1/pMB1/pBR322/pUC origin of replication
   7857..8717    -  CDS            AmpR: β-lactamase; bla; confers resistance to ampicillin, carbenicillin, and related antibiotics
   8718..8822    -  promoter       AmpR promoter: bla
