[The description below was written by a language model from this plasmid's Addgene catalogue record and pLannotate feature annotations shown in this document.]
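Description:
pSLQ5004_hU6_sgRNA targeting e4 is a lentiviral CRISPR guide-expression plasmid built on the pHR backbone, about 8.9 kb in total, designed to deliver a single guide RNA directed against enhancer 4 of the human MYC locus. In bacteria it is maintained through a high-copy ColE1/pUC-type origin and selected with ampicillin via the β-lactamase gene. The viral portion is an HIV-1-derived transfer cassette: a CMV enhancer/promoter drives transcription of the genomic RNA from a truncated 5' LTR, followed by the Ψ packaging signal with a gag fragment, the Rev response element for Rev-dependent nuclear export, and the cPPT/CTS. A WPRE sits downstream of the payload to boost transcript stability and expression. It is followed by a nef fragment and a second truncated LTR, which closes the cassette at the 3' end even though the annotation tool labels it as a 5' LTR.

The payload has two transcription units. A human U6 RNA polymerase III promoter drives the MYC enhancer 4 spacer, cloned between BstXI and XhoI sites and fused to the Streptococcus pyogenes Cas9 guide scaffold. Downstream, an EF-1α promoter drives puromycin N-acetyltransferase followed by TagBFP, allowing drug selection and blue-fluorescence tracking of transduced mammalian cells. The catalogue lists these as tags on the insert, but they are a separate marker cassette. The element linking the two coding sequences is not annotated. A single loxP site lies after TagBFP, and its purpose is not stated. No Cas9 or dCas9 is encoded, so the effector must be supplied separately. The plasmid was deposited with a study of enhancer networks in genome regulation, consistent with use for perturbing this MYC enhancer.
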