Addgene plasmid #190686: pSLQ5004_hU6_sgRNA targeting e4
Purpose: sgRNA targeting enhancer 4 of MYC
Depositing lab: Stanley Qi. Depositing organization: Stanford University. Publication: Nested epistasis enhancer networks for robust genome regulation. Lin X, Liu Y, Liu S, Zhu X, Wu L, Zhu Y, Zhao D, Xu X, Chemparathy A, Wang H, Cao Y, Nakamura M, Noordermeer JN, La Russa M, Wong WH, Zhao K, Qi LS. Science. 2022 Aug 11:eabk3512. doi: 10.1126/science.abk3512. PubMed 35951677.
Backbone
  Vector backbone: pHR
  Backbone size w/o insert (bp): 5000
  Total vector size (bp): 8861
  Vector type: Mammalian Expression, Lentiviral, CRISPR, Synthetic Biology
  Selectable markers: Puromycin
Growth in bacteria
  Bacterial resistance: Ampicillin, 100 μg/mL
  Growth temperature: 37°C
  Growth strain: NEB Stable
  Copy number: High Copy
Gene/Insert
  Gene/Insert name: sgRNA targeting enhancer 4 of MYC
  gRNA/shRNA sequence: GGCTGGCTGGGTCTGGTAGT
  Species: H. sapiens (human)
  GenBank ID: NG_007161
  Promoter: Human U6 promoter
  Tag / fusion protein: BFP (C terminal on insert); Puromycin (C terminal on insert)
  Entrez Gene: MYC (a.k.a. MRTL, MYCC, bHLHe39, c-Myc)
  Cloning method: Restriction Enzyme; 5′ cloning site BstXI (not destroyed); 3′ cloning site XhoI (not destroyed)
  Sequencing primers: 5′ tcttGTGGAAAGCCAGAAACATGGGCTGGCTGGGTCTGGTAGTgttttagagctaGAAAtagcaagttaaaataaggc; 3′ cgcctaatggatcctagtactcga
Terms and licenses: Academic/Nonprofit Terms; Industry Terms: Not Available to Industry
How to cite: pSLQ5004_hU6_sgRNA targeting e4 was a gift from Stanley Qi (Addgene plasmid # 190686 ; http://n2t.net/addgene:190686 ; RRID:Addgene_190686)
